Addgene plasmid #211265: pBiT3.1-C_AAMP:1-434
Purpose: Mammalian expression of full-length human AAMP. C-terminal HiBiT tag.
Depositing lab: Cheryl Arrowsmith. Depositing organization: University of Toronto. Publication: A Target Class Ligandability Evaluation of WD40 Repeat-Containing Proteins. Ackloo S, Li F, Szewczyk M, Seitova A, Loppnau P, Zeng H, Xu J, Ahmad S, Arnautova YA, Baghaie AJ, Beldar S, Bolotokova A, Centrella PA, Chau I, Clark MA, Cuozzo JW, Dehghani-Tafti S, Disch JS, Dong A, Dumas A, Feng JA, Ghiabi P, Gibson E, Gilmer J, Goldman B, Green SR, Guie MA, Guilinger JP, Harms N, Herasymenko O, Houliston S, Hutchinson A, Kearnes S, Keefe AD, Kimani SW, Kramer T, Kutera M, Kwak HA, Lento C, Li Y, Liu J, Loup J, Machado RAC, Mulhern CJ, Perveen S, Righetto GL, Riley P, Shrestha S, Sigel EA, Silva M, Sintchak MD, Slakman BL, Taylor RD, Thompson J, Torng W, Underkoffler C, von Rechenberg M, Walsh RT, Watson I, Wilson DJ, Wolf E, Yadav M, Yazdi AK, Zhang J, Zhang Y, Santhakumar V, Edwards AM, Barsyte-Lovejoy D, Schapira M, Brown PJ, Halabelian L, Arrowsmith CH. J Med Chem. 2025 Jan 23;68(2):1092-1112. doi: 10.1021/acs.jmedchem.4c02010. Epub 2024 Nov 4. PubMed 39495097.
Backbone
  Vector backbone: pBiT3.1-C
  Backbone manufacturer: Promega
  Vector type: Mammalian Expression
  Selectable markers: Neomycin (select with G418)
Growth in bacteria
  Bacterial resistance: Kanamycin, 50 μg/mL
  Growth temperature: 37°C
  Growth strain: DH5alpha
  Copy number: High Copy
Gene/Insert
  Gene/Insert name: AAMP:M1-R434
  Species: H. sapiens (human)
  Insert size (bp): 1302
  Mutation: wild type
  Entrez Gene: AAMP
  Promoter: CMV
  Tag / fusion protein: GSSGGSSGVSGWRLFKKIS (C terminal on insert)
  Cloning method: Ligation Independent Cloning
  Sequencing primers: 5′ T7; 3′ TTGCTCAGCGGTGGCAGCAG
Resource information
  A portion of this plasmid was derived from a plasmid made by: Mammalian Gene Collection (BC014122)
Terms and licenses: Academic/Nonprofit Terms; Industry Terms: Not Available to Industry
Depositor comments: 5' Cloning Site: EcoR1 (not destroyed), 3' Cloning Site: Xho1 (not destroyed).
How to cite: pBiT3.1-C_AAMP:1-434 was a gift from Cheryl Arrowsmith (Addgene plasmid # 211265 ; http://n2t.net/addgene:211265 ; RRID:Addgene_211265)
