[The description below was written by a language model from this plasmid's Addgene catalogue record and pLannotate feature annotations shown in this document.]
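Description:
pBiT3.1-C_AAMP:1-434 is a mammalian expression plasmid built on Promega's pBiT3.1-C backbone that produces full-length, wild-type human AAMP (angio-associated migratory cell protein, residues M1–R434) carrying a C-terminal HiBiT tag. The 1,302 bp coding sequence, derived from a Mammalian Gene Collection clone, was inserted by ligation-independent cloning between EcoRI and XhoI sites that remain intact. Transcription is driven by the CMV immediate-early enhancer and promoter, followed by a chimeric β-globin/immunoglobulin intron that promotes efficient mRNA processing, and is terminated by an SV40 polyadenylation signal. A T7 promoter just upstream of the insert serves as a sequencing primer site and could support in vitro transcription. The tag consists of a flexible glycine-serine linker joined to the 11-residue HiBiT peptide, which complements the LgBiT fragment to reconstitute active NanoLuc luciferase, so that luminescence reports the amount of tagged protein.

The plasmid replicates in E. coli at high copy from a ColE1/pUC-type origin and is selected with kanamycin through the neo (nptII) gene, which the annotation places behind the bacterial EM7 promoter, next to a single loxP site. The catalogue lists neomycin/G418 as the mammalian selectable marker, but the feature table shows no eukaryotic promoter directly upstream of neo. It does show a separate SV40 promoter-driven blasticidin S deaminase cassette with a synthetic poly(A) signal, which the catalogue does not mention, so the mammalian selection scheme is worth checking. The short large T antigen and SET1 "fragment" annotations are probably incidental matches.

The construct was deposited with a study evaluating the ligandability of WD40 repeat proteins. The record does not state the specific assays, but a HiBiT fusion like this suits luminescent quantification of protein levels or cellular target engagement.
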