Features (pLannotate 1.2.2; 17 found; start..end, strand, type, name):
     24..105     -  polyA_signal   SV40 poly(A) signal: SV40 polyadenylation signal
    128..211     -  CDS            large T antigen (fragment): large T antigen from SV40 (simian virus 40)
    276..641     +  enhancer       CMV enhancer: human cytomegalovirus immediate early enhancer
    643..842     +  promoter       CMV promoter: human cytomegalovirus (CMV) immediate early promoter
    981..1113    +  intron         chimeric intron: chimera between introns from human β-globin and immunoglobulin heavy chain genes
   1157..1175    +  promoter       T7 promoter: promoter for bacteriophage T7 RNA polymerase
   1243..2544    +  CDS            AAMP: AAMP_HUMAN - Experimental evidence at protein level: Swiss-Prot protein existence level 1. Plays a role in angiogenesis and cell migration. In smooth muscle cell migration, may act through the RhoA pathway. From Homo sapiens (Human).
   2640..2667    +  CDS            SET1 (fragment): solubility-enhancement tag derived from T7 phage gene 10B
   2693..2814    -  polyA_signal   SV40 poly(A) signal: SV40 polyadenylation signal
   2837..2905    -  CDS            large T antigen (fragment): large T antigen from SV40 (simian virus 40)
   2929..2962    +  protein_bind   loxP: Cre-mediated recombination occurs in the 8-bp core sequence (GCATACAT). Cre recombinase
   2972..3019    +  promoter       EM7 promoter: synthetic bacterial promoter&nbsp
   3051..3842    +  CDS            neo: KKA2_KLEPN - Also known as kan, nptII. Experimental evidence at protein level: Swiss-Prot protein existence level 1. Resistance to kanamycin, neomycin, paromomycin, ribostamycin, butirosin and gentamicin B. From Klebsiella pneumoniae.
   4003..4591    -  rep_origin     ori: high-copy-number ColE1/pMB1/pBR322/pUC origin of replication
   4717..4765    -  polyA_signal   poly(A) signal: synthetic polyadenylation signal
   4789..5187    -  CDS            BSD: blasticidin S deaminase; Aspergillus terreus BSD; confers resistance to blasticidin
   5218..5575    -  promoter       SV40 promoter: SV40 enhancer and early promoter
>Addgene plasmid #211265 | pBiT3.1-C_AAMP:1-434 | addgene full sequence | sequence record 423415 | Addgene NGS Result
AAGACGCGTTAATTAAGACGTCGGCAGTGAAAAAAATGCTTTATTTGTGAAATTTGTGATGCTATTGCTT
TATTTGTAACCATTATAAGCTGCAATAAACAAGTTAACAACAACAATTGCATTCATTTTATGTTTCAGGT
TCAGGGGGAGGTGTGGGAGGTTTTTTAAAGCAAGTAAAACCTCTACAAATGTGGTATGGCTGATTATGAT
CCGCGGCCGCAATACGTCGACGTTATCAGCTGACTTCGTACGAGAGCCTAGGATTATGGCGCGCCACTAG
TTATTAATAGTAATCAATTACGGGGTCATTAGTTCATAGCCCATATATGGAGTTCCGCGTTACATAACTT
ACGGTAAATGGCCCGCCTGGCTGACCGCCCAACGACCCCCGCCCATTGACGTCAATAATGACGTATGTTC
CCATAGTAACGCCAATAGGGACTTTCCATTGACGTCAATGGGTGGAGTATTTACGGTAAACTGCCCACTT
GGCAGTACATCAAGTGTATCATATGCCAAGTCCGCCCCCTATTGACGTCAATGACGGTAAATGGCCCGCC
TGGCATTATGCCCAGTACATGACCTTACGGGACTTTCCTACTTGGCAGTACATCTACGTATTAGTCATCG
CTATTACCATGGTGATGCGGTTTTGGCAGTACACCAATGGGCGTGGATAGCGGTTTGACTCACGGGGATT
TCCAAGTCTCCACCCCATTGACGTCAATGGGAGTTTGTTTTGGCACCAAAATCAACGGGACTTTCCAAAA
TGTCGTAATAACCCCGCCCCGTTGACGCAAATGGGCGGTAGGCGTGTACGGTGGGAGGTCTATATAAGCA
GAGCTGGTTTAGTGAACCGTCAGATCACTAGAATCTTTATTGCGGTAGTTTATCACAGTTAAATTGCTAA
CGCAGTCAGTGCTTCTGACACAACAGTCTCGAACTTAAGCTGCAGAAGTTGGTCGTGAGGCACTGGGCAG
GTAAGTATCAAGGTTACAAGACAGGTTTAAGGAGACCAATAGAAACTGGGCTTGTCGAGACAGAGAAGAC
TCTTGCGTTTCTGATAGGCACCTATTGGTCTTACTGACATCCACTTTGCCTTTCTCTCCACAGGTGTCCA
CTCCCAGTTCAATTACAGCTCTTAAGGCTAGAGTATTAATACGACTCACTATAGGGGCGATCGCAACAAG
CTTCGGGAAGATCTGGAGCTAGCGGCGGGGGATCCGGTGGGAATTCGACACCATGGAGTCCGAATCGGAA
AGCGGGGCTGCTGCTGACACCCCCCCACTGGAGACCCTAAGCTTCCATGGTGATGAAGAGATTATCGAGG
TGGTAGAACTTGATCCCGGTCCGCCGGACCCAGATGACCTGGCCCAGGAGATGGAAGATGTGGACTTTGA
GGAAGAAGAGGAGGAAGAGGGCAACGAAGAGGGCTGGGTTCTAGAACCCCAGGAAGGGGTGGTCGGCAGC
ATGGAGGGCCCCGACGATAGCGAGGTCACCTTTGCATTGCACTCAGCATCTGTGTTTTGTGTGAGCCTGG
ACCCCAAGACCAATACCTTGGCAGTGACCGGGGGTGAAGATGACAAAGCCTTCGTATGGCGGCTCAGCGA
TGGGGAGCTGCTCTTTGAGTGTGCAGGCCATAAAGACTCTGTGACTTGTGCTGGTTTCAGCCATGACTCC
ACTCTAGTGGCCACAGGGGACATGAGTGGCCTCTTGAAAGTGTGGCAGGTGGACACTAAGGAGGAGGTCT
GGTCCTTTGAAGCGGGAGACCTGGAGTGGATGGAGTGGCATCCTCGGGCACCTGTCCTGTTGGCGGGCAC
AGCTGACGGCAACACCTGGATGTGGAAAGTCCCGAATGGTGACTGCAAGACCTTCCAGGGTCCCAACTGC
CCAGCCACCTGTGGCCGAGTCCTCCCTGATGGGAAGAGAGCTGTGGTAGGCTATGAAGATGGGACCATCA
GGATTTGGGACCTGAAGCAGGGAAGCCCTATCCATGTACTGAAAGGGACTGAGGGTCACCAGGGCCCACT
CACCTGTGTTGCTGCCAACCAGGATGGCAGCTTGATCCTAACTGGCTCTGTGGACTGCCAGGCCAAGCTG
GTCAGTGCCACCACCGGCAAGGTGGTGGGTGTTTTTAGACCTGAGACTGTGGCCTCCCAGCCCAGCCTGG
GAGAAGGGGAGGAGAGTGAGTCCAACTCGGTGGAGTCCTTGGGCTTCTGCAGTGTGATGCCCCTGGCAGC
TGTTGGCTACCTGGATGGGACCTTGGCCATCTATGACCTGGCTACGCAGACTCTTAGGCATCAGTGTCAG
CACCAGTCGGGCATCGTGCAGCTGCTGTGGGAGGCAGGCACTGCCGTGGTATATACCTGCAGCCTGGATG
GCATCGTGCGCCTCTGGGACGCCCGGACCGGCCGCCTGCTTACTGACTACCGGGGCCACACGGCTGAGAT
CCTGGACTTTGCCCTCAGCAAAGATGCCTCCCTGGTGGTGACCACGTCAGGAGACCACAAAGCGAAAGTA
TTTTGTGTCCAAAGGCCTGACCGTGGCTCGAGCGGTGGGAGCTCCGGTGTGAGCGGCTGGCGGCTGTTCA
AGAAGATTAGCTAAGTTTAAACGGCCGCGACTCTAGACTGCAGGCATGCAAGCTGATTTGGCTGCTGCCA
CCGCTGAGCAAGGCCGCTTCGAGCAGACATGATAAGATACATTGATGAGTTTGGACAAACCACAACTAGA
ATGCAGTGAAAAAAATGCTTTATTTGTGAAATTTGTGATGCTATTGCTTTATTTGTAACCATTATAAGCT
GCAATAAACAAGTTAACAACAACAATTGCATTCATTTTATGTTTCAGGTTCAGGGGGAGATGTGGGAGGT
TTTTTTAAGCAAGTAAAACCTCTACAAATGTGGTAAAATCTTAATTAAGACTTCTAATATAACTTCGTAT
AGCATACATTATACGAAGTTATGGTTCCACTGTTGACAATTAATCATCGGCATAGTATATCGGCATAGTA
TAATACGACAAGGTGAGGAACTAAACCCAGGAGGCAGATCATGATTGAACAAGATGGATTGCACGCAGGT
TCTCCGGCCGCTTGGGTGGAGAGGCTATTCGGCTATGACTGGGCACAACAGACAATCGGCTGCTCTGATG
CCGCCGTGTTCCGGCTGTCAGCGCAGGGGCGCCCGGTTCTTTTTGTCAAGACCGACCTGTCCGGTGCCCT
GAATGAACTGCAGGACGAGGCAGCGCGGCTATCGTGGCTGGCCACGACGGGCGTTCCTTGCGCAGCTGTG
CTCGACGTTGTCACTGAAGCGGGAAGGGACTGGCTGCTATTGGGCGAAGTGCCGGGGCAGGATCTCCTGT
CATCTCACCTTGCTCCTGCCGAGAAAGTATCCATCATGGCTGATGCAATGCGGCGGCTGCATACGCTTGA
TCCGGCTACCTGCCCATTCGACCACCAAGCGAAACATCGCATCGAGCGAGCACGTACTCGGATGGAAGCC
GGTCTTGTCGATCAGGATGATCTGGACGAAGAGCATCAGGGGCTCGCGCCAGCCGAACTGTTCGCCAGGC
TCAAGGCGCGCATGCCCGACGGCGAGGATCTCGTCGTGACCCATGGCGATGCCTGCTTGCCGAATATCAT
GGTGGAAAATGGCCGCTTTTCTGGATTCATCGACTGTGGCCGGCTGGGTGTGGCGGACCGCTATCAGGAC
ATAGCGTTGGCTACCCGTGATATTGCTGAAGAGCTTGGCGGCGAATGGGCTGACCGCTTCCTCGTGCTTT
ACGGTATCGCCGCTCCCGATTCGCAGCGCATCGCCTTCTATCGCCTTCTTGACGAGTTCTTCTGATTCGA
AATGACCGACCAAGCGACGCCCAACCGGTATCAGCTCACTCAAAGGCGGTAATACGGTTATCCACAGAAT
CAGGGGATAACGCAGGAAAGAACATGTGAGCAAAAGGCCAGCAAAAGGCCAGGAACCGTAAAAAGGCCGC
GTTGCTGGCGTTTTTCCATAGGCTCCGCCCCCCTGACGAGCATCACAAAAATCGACGCTCAAGTCAGAGG
TGGCGAAACCCGACAGGACTATAAAGATACCAGGCGTTTCCCCCTGGAAGCTCCCTCGTGCGCTCTCCTG
TTCCGACCCTGCCGCTTACCGGATACCTGTCCGCCTTTCTCCCTTCGGGAAGCGTGGCGCTTTCTCATAG
CTCACGCTGTAGGTATCTCAGTTCGGTGTAGGTCGTTCGCTCCAAGCTGGGCTGTGTGCACGAACCCCCC
GTTCAGCCCGACCGCTGCGCCTTATCCGGTAACTATCGTCTTGAGTCCAACCCGGTAAGACACGACTTAT
CGCCACTGGCAGCAGCCACTGGTAACAGGATTAGCAGAGCGAGGTATGTAGGCGGTGCTACAGAGTTCTT
GAAGTGGTGGCCTAACTACGGCTACACTAGAAGGACAGTATTTGGTATCTGCGCTCTGCTGAAGCCAGTT
ACCTTCGGAAAAAGAGTTGGTAGCTCTTGATCCGGCAAACAAACCACCGCTGGTAGCGGTGGTTTTTTTG
TTTGCAAGCAGCAGATTACGCGCAGAAAAAAAGGATTTCAAGAAGATCCTTTGATCTTTTCTACGGGGTC
TGACGCTCAGTGGAACGAAAACTCACGTTAAGGGATTTTGGTCATGAGATTATCAAAAAGGATCTTCACC
TAGATCCTTTTATAGTCCGGAATCGTCACACAAAAAACCAACACACAGATGTAATGAAAATAAAGATATT
TTATTGCGGCCATCGTGATGGCTAGAGTTTAGCCCTCCCACACATAACCAGAGGGCAGCAATTCACGAAT
CCCAACTGCCGTCGGCTGTCCATCACTGTCCTTCACTATGGCTTTGATCCCAGGATGCAGATCGAGAAGC
ACCTGTCGGCACCGTCCGCAGGGGCTCAAGATGCCCCTGTTCTCATTTCCGATCGCGACGATACAAGTCA
GGTTGCCAGCTGCCGCAGCAGCAGCAGTGCCCAGCACCACGAGTTCTGCACAAGGTCCCCCAGTAAAATG
ATATACATTGACACCAGTGAAGATGCGGCCGTCGCTAGAGAGAGCTGCGCTGGCGACGCTGTAGTCTTCA
GAGATGGGGATGCTGTTGATTGTAGCCGTTGCTCTTTCAATGAGGGTGGATTCTTCTTGAGACAAAGGCT
TGGCCATGGTGGCGCTAGTGTCAGAAGAATCGAGCTTTTTGCAAAAGCCTAGGCCTCCAAAAAAGCCTCC
TCACTACTTCTGGAATAGCTCAGAGGCCGAGGCGGCCTCGGCCTCTGCATAAATAAAAAAAATTAGTCAG
CCATGGGGCGGAGAATGGGCGGAACTGGGCGGAGTTAGGGGCGGGATGGGCGGAGTTAGGGGCGGGACTA
TGGTTGCTGACTAATTGAGATGCATGCTTTGCATACTTCTGCCTGCTGGGGAGCCTGGGGACTTTCCACA
CCTGGTTGCTGACTAATTGAGATGCATGCTTTGCATACTTCTGCCTGCTGGGGAGCCTGGGGACTTTCCA
CACCCTAACTGACACACATTCCACAGCTGGTTCTTTCCGCCTCAGAAGGTACCTAACCAAGTTCCTCTTT
CAGAGGTTATTTCAGGCCATGGTGCTGCGC
