>Addgene plasmid #211265 | pBiT3.1-C_AAMP:1-434 | depositor partial sequence | sequence record 412008 | Insert sequence
ATGGAGTCCGAATCGGAAAGCGGGGCTGCTGCTGACACCCCCCCACTGGAGACCCTAAGCTTCCATGGTG
ATGAAGAGATTATCGAGGTGGTAGAACTTGATCCCGGTCCGCCGGACCCAGATGACCTGGCCCAGGAGAT
GGAAGATGTGGACTTTGAGGAAGAAGAGGAGGAAGAGGGCAACGAAGAGGGCTGGGTTCTAGAACCCCAG
GAAGGGGTGGTCGGCAGCATGGAGGGCCCCGACGATAGCGAGGTCACCTTTGCATTGCACTCAGCATCTG
TGTTTTGTGTGAGCCTGGACCCCAAGACCAATACCTTGGCAGTGACCGGGGGTGAAGATGACAAAGCCTT
CGTATGGCGGCTCAGCGATGGGGAGCTGCTCTTTGAGTGTGCAGGCCATAAAGACTCTGTGACTTGTGCT
GGTTTCAGCCATGACTCCACTCTAGTGGCCACAGGGGACATGAGTGGCCTCTTGAAAGTGTGGCAGGTGG
ACACTAAGGAGGAGGTCTGGTCCTTTGAAGCGGGAGACCTGGAGTGGATGGAGTGGCATCCTCGGGCACC
TGTCCTGTTGGCGGGCACAGCTGACGGCAACACCTGGATGTGGAAAGTCCCGAATGGTGACTGCAAGACC
TTCCAGGGTCCCAACTGCCCAGCCACCTGTGGCCGAGTCCTCCCTGATGGGAAGAGAGCTGTGGTAGGCT
ATGAAGATGGGACCATCAGGATTTGGGACCTGAAGCAGGGAAGCCCTATCCATGTACTGAAAGGGACTGA
GGGTCACCAGGGCCCACTCACCTGTGTTGCTGCCAACCAGGATGGCAGCTTGATCCTAACTGGCTCTGTG
GACTGCCAGGCCAAGCTGGTCAGTGCCACCACCGGCAAGGTGGTGGGTGTTTTTAGACCTGAGACTGTGG
CCTCCCAGCCCAGCCTGGGAGAAGGGGAGGAGAGTGAGTCCAACTCGGTGGAGTCCTTGGGCTTCTGCAG
TGTGATGCCCCTGGCAGCTGTTGGCTACCTGGATGGGACCTTGGCCATCTATGACCTGGCTACGCAGACT
CTTAGGCATCAGTGTCAGCACCAGTCGGGCATCGTGCAGCTGCTGTGGGAGGCAGGCACTGCCGTGGTAT
ATACCTGCAGCCTGGATGGCATCGTGCGCCTCTGGGACGCCCGGACCGGCCGCCTGCTTACTGACTACCG
GGGCCACACGGCTGAGATCCTGGACTTTGCCCTCAGCAAAGATGCCTCCCTGGTGGTGACCACGTCAGGA
GACCACAAAGCGAAAGTATTTTGTGTCCAAAGGCCTGACCGT
